Addgene plasmid #238331: proUBI10::VIH2-FL::FLAG-K219A-D292A
Purpose: proUBI10::VIH2-FL::FLAG-K219A-D292A ubiquitous expression in Arabidopsis plants
Depositing lab: Michael Hothorn. Depositing organization: University of Geneva. Publication: A small signaling domain controls PPIP5K phosphatase activity in phosphate homeostasis. Raia P, Lee K, Bartsch SM, Rico-Resendiz F, Portugal-Calisto D, Vadas O, Panse VG, Fiedler D, Hothorn M. Nat Commun. 2025 Feb 19;16(1):1753. doi: 10.1038/s41467-025-56937-0. PubMed 39966396.
Backbone
  Vector backbone: LIIbeta F 1-2
  Vector type: Plant Expression
  Selectable markers: OLEO-Red seed coat fluorescent protein
Growth in bacteria
  Bacterial resistance: Spectinomycin, 50 μg/mL
  Growth temperature: 37°C
  Growth strain: DH5alpha
  Copy number: High Copy
Gene/Insert
  Gene/Insert name: VIP1 (alt names: VIH2; PPIP5K)
  Species: A. thaliana (mustard weed)
  Insert size (bp): 3150
  Mutation: AtVIH2-K219A-D292A
  Entrez Gene: VIP1 (a.k.a. AT1G43700, AtVIP1, F2J6.6, F2J6_6, SUE3, VIRE2-INTERACTING PROTEIN, VIRE2-interacting protein 1, sulphate utilization efficiency 3)
  Tag / fusion protein: 3x Flag-tag (C terminal on backbone)
  Cloning method: Golden Gate
Terms and licenses: Academic/Nonprofit Terms; Industry Terms: Not Available to Industry
How to cite: proUBI10::VIH2-FL::FLAG-K219A-D292A was a gift from Michael Hothorn (Addgene plasmid # 238331 ; http://n2t.net/addgene:238331 ; RRID:Addgene_238331)
