[The description below was written by a language model from this plasmid's Addgene catalogue record and pLannotate feature annotations shown in this document.]
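Description:
proUBI10::VIH2-FL::FLAG-K219A-D292A is a 15.2 kb binary plant expression plasmid built by Golden Gate assembly in the LIIbeta F 1-2 backbone, intended for ubiquitous expression of a mutant inositol pyrophosphate kinase/phosphatase in Arabidopsis. The backbone carries a high-copy ColE1/pUC-type origin with a bom site for propagation in E. coli. It also carries the pVS1 oriV with its RepA and StaA genes, a replication and stability system commonly used to maintain binary vectors in Agrobacterium. Bacterial selection is by spectinomycin through an aadA (SmR) cassette. Small gentamicin-resistance and integron Pc promoter fragments sit next to it.

Nopaline-type right and left T-DNA border repeats flank the plant payload. The main cassette is the full-length Arabidopsis VIH2 coding sequence (3150 bp; PPIP5K family) carrying the K219A and D292A substitutions. It is fused at its C terminus to a 3xFLAG epitope, which is only partially detected by the annotation, and is followed by the NOS terminator. The name and stated purpose indicate a UBI10 promoter. The feature table does not annotate this promoter, although a roughly 2 kb unannotated stretch lies upstream of the coding sequence. The catalogue's Entrez link points to AT1G43700 (VirE2-interacting protein 1), which appears to be a different gene sharing the "VIP1" symbol rather than the VIH2/PPIP5K insert.

A second cassette encodes an oleosin–TagRFP fusion, the OLEO-Red marker, which makes transgenic seeds red fluorescent so they can be picked visually without antibiotic or herbicide selection. The annotated MSR4 fragment upstream probably reflects Arabidopsis genomic sequence adjoining the oleosin promoter. The construct fits in planta studies of how VIH2 point mutations affect phosphate homeostasis signalling, with the FLAG tag allowing detection or immunoprecipitation.
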