Features (pLannotate 1.2.2; 18 found; start..end, strand, type, name):
      1..589     +  rep_origin     ori: high-copy-number ColE1/pMB1/pBR322/pUC origin of replication
    775..915     -  misc_feature   bom: basis of mobility region from pBR322
   1017..1056    -  CDS            rop (fragment): Rop protein, which maintains plasmids at low copy number; rop
   1259..1453    -  rep_origin     pVS1 oriV: origin of replication for the Pseudomonas plasmid pVS1 (Heeb et al., 2000)
   1519..2592    -  CDS            pVS1 RepA: replication protein from the Pseudomonas plasmid pVS1 (Heeb et al., 2000)
   3021..3650    -  CDS            pVS1 StaA: stability protein from the Pseudomonas plasmid pVS1 (Heeb et al., 2000)
   4210..4611    -  CDS            Y4CG_SINFN (fragment): Protein inferred from homology: Swiss-Prot protein existence level 3. From Sinorhizobium fredii (strain NBRC 101917 / NGR234).
   4951..4975    -  misc_feature   RB T-DNA repeat: right border repeat from nopaline C58 T-DNA
   7012..10161   +  CDS            VIP1: VIP1L_ARATH - Also known as QVE7 From Arabidopsis thaliana (Mouse-ear cress).
  10210..10233   +  CDS            3xFLAG (fragment): three tandem FLAG® epitope tags
  10241..10493   +  terminator     NOS terminator: nopaline synthase terminator and poly(A) signal
  10848..11345   -  CDS            MSR4 (fragment): MSRA4_ARATH - Also known as PMSR, PMSR4. Experimental evidence at protein level: Swiss-Prot protein existence level 1. Catalyzes the reduction of methionine sulfoxide (MetSO) to methionine in proteins. Plays a protective role against oxidative stress by restoring activity to proteins that have been inactivated by methionine oxidation. Prevents the methionine sulfoxidation of the heat shock protein HSP21 and its subsequent inactivation. MSRA family specifically reduces the MetSO S-enantiomer. From Arabidopsis thaliana (Mouse-ear cress).
  11918..12634   +  CDS            OLEO2_BRANA: Experimental evidence at protein level: Swiss-Prot protein existence level 1. May have a structural role to stabilize the lipid body during desiccation of the seed by preventing coalescence of the oil. Probably interacts with both lipid and phospholipid moieties of lipid bodies. May also provide recognition signals for specific lipase anchorage in lipolysis during seedling growth. From Brassica napus (Rape).
  12635..13327   +  CDS            TagRFP: TagRFP is a basic (constitutively fluorescent) red fluorescent protein published in 2007, derived from Entacmaea quadricolor. It has very low acid sensitivity.
  13621..13645   -  misc_feature   LB T-DNA repeat: left border repeat from nopaline C58 T-DNA
  14023..14810   -  CDS            SmR (fragment): aminoglycoside adenylyltransferase (Murphy, 1985); aadA; confers resistance to spectinomycin and streptomycin
  14821..14877   -  CDS            GmR (fragment): gentamycin acetyltransferase; aacC1; confers resistance to gentamycin
  15053..15076   -  promoter       Pc promoter (fragment): intI1 (promoter lies within the coding sequence); class 1 integron promoter
>Addgene plasmid #238331 | proUBI10::VIH2-FL::FLAG-K219A-D292A | addgene full sequence | sequence record 475891 | Addgene NGS Result
TTGAGATCCTTTTTTTCTGCGCGTAATCTGCTGCTTGCAAACAAAAAAACCACCGCTACCAGCGGTGGTT
TGTTTGCCGGATCAAGAGCTACCAACTCTTTTTCCGAAGGTAACTGGCTTCAGCAGAGCGCAGATACCAA
ATACTGTCCTTCTAGTGTAGCCGTAGTTAGGCCACCACTTCAAGAACTCTGTAGCACCGCCTACATACCT
CGCTCTGCTAATCCTGTTACCAGTGGCTGCTGCCAGTGGCGATAAGTCGTGTCTTACCGGGTTGGACTCA
AGACGATAGTTACCGGATAAGGCGCAGCGGTCGGGCTGAACGGGGGGTTCGTGCACACAGCCCAGCTTGG
AGCGAACGACCTACACCGAACTGAGATACCTACAGCGTGAGCTATGAGAAAGCGCCACGCTTCCCGAAGG
GAGAAAGGCGGACAGGTATCCGGTAAGCGGCAGGGTCGGAACAGGAGAGCGCACGAGGGAGCTTCCAGGG
GGAAACGCCTGGTATCTTTATAGTCCTGTCGGGTTTCGCCACCTCTGACTTGAGCGTCGATTTTTGTGAT
GCTCGTCAGGGGGGCGGAGCCTATGGAAAAACGCCAGCAACGCGGCCTTTTTACGGTTCCTGGCCTTTTG
CTGGCCTTTTGCTCACATGTTCTTTCCTGCGTTATCCCCTGATTCTGTGGATAACCGTATTACCGCCTTT
GAGTGAGCTGATACCGCTCGCCGCAGCCGAACGACCGAGCGCAGCGAGTCAGTGAGCGAGGAAGCGGAAG
AGCGCCTGATGCGGTATTTTCTCCTTACGCATCTGTGCGGTATTTCACACCGCATATGGTGCACTCTCAG
TACAATCTGCTCTGATGCCGCATAGTTAAGCCAGTATACACTCCGCTATCGCTACGTGACTGGGTCATGG
CTGCGCCCCGACACCCGCCAACACCCGCTGACGCGCCCTGACGGGCTTGTCTGCTCCCGGCATCCGCTTA
CAGACAAGCTGTGACTGTCTCCGGGAGCTGCATGTGTCAGAGGTTTTCACCGTCATCACCGAAACGCGCG
AGGCAGGGTGCCTTGATGTGGGCGCCGGCGGTCGAGTGGCGACGGCGCGGCTTGTCCGCGCCCTGGTAGA
TTGCCTGGCCGTAGGCCAGCCATTTTTGAGCGGCCAGCGGCCGCGATAGGCCGACGCGAAGCGGCGGGGC
GTAGGGAGCGCAGCGACCGAAGGGTAGGCGCTTTTTGCAGCTCTTCGGCTGTGCGCTGGCCAGACAGTTA
TGCACAGGCCAGGCGGGTTTTAAGAGTTTTAATAAGTTTTAAAGAGTTTTAGGCGGAAAAATCGCCTTTT
TTCTCTTTTATATCAGTCACTTACATGTGTGACCGGTTCCCAATGTACGGCTTTGGGTTCCCAATGTACG
GGTTCCGGTTCCCAATGTACGGCTTTGGGTTCCCAATGTACGTGCTATCCACAGGAAAGAGTCCTTTTCG
ACCTTTTTCCCCTGCTAGGGCAATTTGCCCTAGCATCTGCTCCGTACATTAGGAACCGGCGGATGCTTCG
CCCTCGATCAGGTTGCGGTAGCGCATGACTAGGATCGGGCCAGCCTGCCCCGCCTCCTCCTTCAAATCGT
ACTCCGGCAGGTCATTTGACCCGATCAGCTTGCGCACGGTGAAACAGAACTTCTTGAACTCTCCGGCGCT
GCCACTGCGTTCGTAGATCGTCTTGAACAACCATCTGGCTTCTGCCTTGCCTGCGGCGCGGCGTGCCAGG
CGGTAGAGAAAACGGCCGATGCCGGGATCGATCAAAAAGTAATCGGGGTGAACCGTCAGCACGTCCGGGT
TCTTGCCTTCTGTGATCTCGCGGTACATCCAATCAGCTAGCTCGATCTCGATGTACTCCGGCCGCCCGGT
TTCGCTCTTTACGATCTTGTAGCGGCTAATCAAGGCTTCACCCTCGGATACCGTCACCAGGCGGCCGTTC
TTGGCCTTCTTCGTACGCTGCATGGCAACGTGCGTGGTGTTTAACCGAATGCAGGTTTCTACCAGGTCGT
CTTTCTGCTTTCCGCCATCGGCTCGCCGGCAGAACTTGAGTACGTCCGCAACGTGTGGACGGAACACGCG
GCCGGGCTTGTCTCCCTTCCCTTCCCGGTATCGGTTCATGGATTCGGTTAGATGGGAAACCGCCATCAGT
ACCAGGTCGTAATCCCACACACTGGCCATGCCGGCCGGCCCTGCGGAAACCTCTACGTGCCCGTCTGGAA
GCTCGTAGCGGATCACCTCGCCAGCTCGTCGGTCACGCTTCGACAGACGGAAAACGGCCACGTCCATGAT
GCTGCGACTATCGCGGGTGCCCACGTCATAGAGCATCGGAACGAAAAAATCTGGTTGCTCGTCGCCCTTG
GGCGGCTTCCTAATCGACGGCGCACCGGCTGCCGGCGGTTGCCGGGATTCTTTGCGGATTCGATCAGCGG
CCGCTTGCCACGATTCACCGGGGCGTGCTTCTGCCTCGATGCGTTGCCGCTGGGCGGCCTGCGCGGCCTT
CAACTTCTCCACCAGGTCATCACCCAGCGCCGCGCCGATTTGTACCGGGCCGGATGGTTTGCGACCGCTC
ACGCCGATTCCTCGGGCTTGGGGGTTCCAGTGCCATTGCAGGGCCGGCAGGCAACCCAGCCGCTTACGCC
TGGCCAACCGCCCGTTCCTCCACACATGGGGCATTCCACGGCGTCGGTGCCTGGTTGTTCTTGATTTTCC
ATGCCGCCTCCTTTAGCCGCTAAAATTCATCTACTCATTTATTCATTTGCTCATTTACTCTGGTAGCTGC
GCGATGTATTCAGATAGCAGCTCGGTAATGGTCTTGCCTTGGCGTACCGCGTACATCTTCAGCTTGGTGT
GATCCTCCGCCGGCAACTGAAAGTTGACCCGCTTCATGGCTGGCGTGTCTGCCAGGCTGGCCAACGTTGC
AGCCTTGCTGCTGCGTGCGCTCGGACGGCCGGCACTTAGCGTGTTTGTGCTTTTGCTCATTTTCTCTTTA
CCTCATTAACTCAAATGAGTTTTGATTTAATTTCAGCGGCCAGCGCCTGGACCTCGCGGGCAGCGTCGCC
CTCGGGTTCTGATTCAAGAACGGTTGTGCCGGCGGCGGCAGTGCCTGGGTAGCTCACGCGCTGCGTGATA
CGGGACTCAAGAATGGGCAGCTCGTACCCGGCCAGCGCCTCGGCAACCTCACCGCCGATGCGCGTGCCTT
TGATCGCCCGCGACACGACAAAGGCCGCTTGTAGCCTTCCATCCGTGACCTCAATGCGCTGCTTAACCAG
CTCCACCAGGTCGGCGGTGGCCCATATGTCGTAAGGGCTTGGCTGCACCGGAATCAGCACGAAGTCGGCT
GCCTTGATCGCGGACACAGCCAAGTCCGCCGCCTGGGGCGCTCCGTCGATCACTACGAAGTCGCGCCGGC
CGATGGCCTTCACGTCGCGGTCAATCGTCGGGCGGTCGATGCCGACAACGGTTAGCGGTTGATCTTCCCG
CACGGCCGCCCAATCGCGGGCACTGCCCTGGGGATCGGAATCGACTAACAGAACATCGGCCCCGGCGAGT
TGCAGGGCGCGGGCTAGATGGGTTGCGATGGTCGTCTTGCCTGACCCGCCTTTCTGGTTAAGTACAGCGA
TAACCTTCATGCGTTCCCCTTGCGTATTTGTTTATTTACTCATCGCATCATATACGCAGCGACCGCATGA
CGCAAGCTGTTTTACTCAAATACACATCACCTTTTTAGACGGCGGCGCTCGGTTTCTTCAGCGGCCAAGC
TGGCCGGCCAGGCCGCCAGCTTGGCATCAGACAAACCGGCCAGGATTTCATGCAGCCGCACGGTTGAGAT
GTGCGCGGGCGGCTCGAACACGTACCCGGCCGCGATCATCTCCGCCTCGATCTCTTCGGTAATGAAAAAC
GGTTCGTCCTGGCCGTCCTGGTGCGGTTTCATGCTTGTTCCTCTTGGCGTTCATTCTCGGCGGCCGCCAG
GGCGTCGGCCTCGGTCAATGCGTCCTCACGGAAGGCACCGCGCCGCCTGGCCTCGGTGGGCGTCACTTCC
TCGCTGCGCTCAAGTGCGCGGTACAGGGTCGAGCGATGCACGCCAAGCAGTGCAGCCGCCTCTTTCACGG
TGCGGCCTTCCTGGTCGATCAGCTCGCGGGCGTGCGCGATCTGTGCCGGGGTGAGGGTAGGGCGGGGGCC
AAACTTCACGCCTCGGGCCTTGGCGGCCTCGCGCCCGCTCCGGGTGCGGTCGATGATTAGGGAACGCTCG
AACTCGGCAATGCCGGCGAACACGGTCAACACCATGCGGCCGGCCGGCGTGGTGGTGTCGGCCCACGGCT
CTGCCAGGCTACGCAGGCCCGCGCCGGCCTCCTGGATGCGCTCGGCAATGTCCAGTAGGTCGCGGGTGCT
GCGGGCCAGGCGGTCTAGCCTGGTCACTGTCACAACGTCGCCAGGGCGTAGGTGGTCAAGCATCCTGGCC
AGCTCCGGGCGGTCGCGCCTGGTGCCGGTGATCTTCTCGGAAAACAGCTTGGTGCAGCCGGCCGCGTGCA
GTTCGGCCCGTTGGTTGGTCAAGTCCTGGTCGTCGGTGCTGACGCGGGCATAGCCCAGCAGGCCAGCGGC
GGCGCTCTTGTTCATGGCGTAATGTCTCCGGTTCTAGTCGCAAGTATTCTACTTTATGCGACTAAAACAC
GCGACAAGAAAACGCCAGGAAAAGGGCAGGGCGGCAGCCTGTCGCGTAACTTAGGACTTGTGCGACATGT
CGTTTTCAGAAGAAGGCTGCACTGAACGTCAGAAGCCGACTGCACTATAGCAGCGGAGGGGTTGGATCAA
AGTACTTTGATCCCGAGGGGAACCCTGTGGTTGGCATGCACATACAAATGGACGAACGGATAAACCTTTT
CACGCCCTTTTAAATATCCGATTATTCTAATAAACGCTCTTTTCTCTTAGGTTTACCCGCCAATATATCC
TGTCAAACACTGATAGTTTAAACCAGAGAAGACAACAGAGCGGAGTCTAGCTCAACAGAGCTTTTAACCC
AAATTGGTACAATAGAATACAACTTTAGATCATAATTCTCAAAAGAAAGAGATTCCTTAGCTATTCTATC
TGCCACTCCATTTCCTTCTCGGCTTGTATGCACAAGCATAAAATCCTCAAACTTGCTAAGTAGATACTTT
ATGTCTTGGATAATTGGATTGAGACTTGACAAGCATAACTTTCATGTAACCAAAGACACAAGTTGCTGAG
AATCCACCTCAAAAATGATCTTCCTATAATTGAATCGGGATAATGACAGCACAGCCCATCTAAGAGCCTC
CACTTCTACTTCCAGCACGCTTCTTACTTTTACCACAGCTCTTGCACCTAACCATAACACCTTCCCTGTA
TGATCGCGAAGCACCCACCCTAAGCCACATTTTAATCCTTCTGTTGGCCATGCCCCATCAAAGTTGCACT
TAACCCAAGATTGTGGTGGAGCTTCCCATGTTTCTCGTCTGTCCCGACGGTGTTGTGGTTGGTGCTTTCC
TTACATTCTGAGCCTCTTTCCTTCTAATCCACTCATCTGCATCTTCTTGTGTCCTTACTAATACCTCATT
GGTTCCAAATTCCCTCCCTTTAAGCACCAGCTCGTTTCTGTTCTTCCACAGCCTCCCAAGTATCCAAGGG
ACTAAAGCCTCCACATTCTTCAGATCAGGATATTCTTGTTTAAGATGTTGAACTCTATGGAGGTTTGTAT
GAACTGATGATCTAGGACCGGATAAGTTCCCTTCTTCATAGCGAACTTATTCAAAGAATGTTTTGTGTAT
CATTCTTGTTACATTGTTATTAATGAAAAAATATTATTGGTCATTGGACTGAACACGAGTGTTAAATATG
GACCAGGCCCCAAATAAGATCCATTGATATATGAATTAAATAACAAGAATAAATCGAGTCACCAAACCAC
TTGCCTTTTTTAACGAGACTTGTTCACCAACTTGATACAAAAGTCATTATCCTATGCAAATCAATAATCA
TACAAAAATATCCAATAACACTAAAAAATTAAAAGAAATGGATAATTTCACAATATGTTATACGATAAAG
AAGTTACTTTTCCAAGAAATTCACTGATTTTATAAGCCCACTTGCATTAGATAAATGGCAAAAAAAAACA
AAAAGGAAAAGAAATAAAGCACGAAGAATTCTAGAAAATACGAAATACGCTTCAATGCAGTGGGACCCAC
GGTTCAATTATTGCCAATTTTCAGCTCCACCGTATATTTAAAAAATAAAACGATAATGCTAAAAAAATAT
AAATCGTAACGATCGTTAAATCTCAACGGCTGGATCTTATGACGACCGTTAGAAATTGTGGTTGTCGACG
AGTCAGTAATAAACGGCGTCAAAGTGGTTGCAGCCGGCACACACGAGTCGTGTTTATCAACTCAAAGCAC
AAATACTTTTCCTCAACCTAAAAATAAGGCAATTAGCCAAAAACAACTTTGCGTGTAAACAACGCTCAAT
ACACGTGTCATTTTATTATTAGCTATTGCTTCACCGCCTTAGCTTTCTCGTGACCTAGTCGTCCTCGTCT
TTTCTTCTTCTTCTTCTATAAAACAATACCCAAAGAGCTCTTCTTCTTCACAATTCAGATTTCAATTTCT
CAAAATCTTAAAAACTTTCTCTCAATTCTCTCTACCGTGATCAAGGTAAATTTCTGTGTTCCTTATTCTC
TCAAAATCTTCGATTTTGTTTTCGTTCGATCCCAATTTCGTATATGTTCTTTGGTTTAGATTCTGTTAAT
CTTAGATCGAATACGATTTTCTGGGTTTGATCGTTAGATATCATCTTAATTCTCGATTAGGGTTTCATAG
ATATCATCCGATTTGTTCAAATAATTTGAGTTTTGTCGAATAATTACTCTTCGATTTGTGATTTCTATCT
AGATCTGGTGTTAGTTTCTAGTTTGTGCGATCGAATTTGTCGATTAATCTGAGTTTTTCTGATTAACAGT
CTGGAAGCACCATGGAGATGGAAGAAGGAGCAAGTGGTGTTGGTGAGAAGATAAAGATTGGAGTCTGCGT
CATGGAAAAGAAGGTTTTCTCAGCTCCCATGGGGGAAATTCTCGACAGACTCCAGTCTTTTGGTGAATTT
GAGATCTTACATTTTGGGGATAAAGTTATACTTGAAGATCCAATAGAAAGTTGGCCCATTTGTGATTGCT
TGATTGCTTTTCATTCCTCTGGATATCCTCTTGAGAAGGCTCAGGCATATGCTGCTTTAAGAAAGCCATT
TTTAGTGAATGAACTTGATCCGCAATATCTTCTTCATGATCGCCGGAAGGTGTATGAGCATCTTGAGATG
TATGGCATCCCAGTTCCTAGGTATGCTTGTGTCAATAGAAAGGTACCAAATCAAGACCTTCATTATTTTG
TCGAGGAAGAAGATTTTGTTGAGGTCCATGGTGAACGCTTCTGGAAGCCATTTGTGGAAAAGCCTGTCAA
TGGAGATGACCATAGTATAATGATATACTACCCTAGCTCGGCAGGTGGAGGCATGAAAGAATTGTTTCGC
AAGATTGGGAACCGATCAAGTGAATTTCATCCTGACGTCAGAAGGGTAAGGAGAGAAGGCTCTTATATAT
ACGAGGAGTTTATGGCCACCGGAGGAACTGATGTCGCAGTCTATACAGTGGGTCCTGAATACGCACATGC
TGAAGCAAGAAAGTCACCTGTTGTTGATGGTGTTGTTATGAGGAATACAGATGGGAAGGAAGTGAGATAT
CCAGTATTGCTTACACCTGCTGAAAAGCAAATGGCTAGAGAAGTTTGCATTGCATTTAGGCAAGCGGTCT
GTGGGTTTGATCTTCTACGATCTGAGGGCTGTTCATATGTTTGTGCAGTCAATGGATGGAGTTTTGTGAA
GAACTCATACAAGTATTATGACGATGCTGCGTGTGTGCTAAGGAAAATGTGTTTGGATGCAAAAGCTCCT
CATCTCTCATCCACTCTTCCTCCCACCTTGCCATGGAAGGTCAATGAACCTGTACAATCTAATGAAGGTC
TAACTCGCCAGGGAAGTGGCATCATCGGCACTTTTGGGCAGTCAGAAGAGCTACGTTGTGTCATTGCTGT
TGTTCGACATGGCGATAGAACTCCCAAGCAGAAAGTGAAACTAAAAGTTACAGAGGAAAAACTATTAAAC
CTAATGTTGAAGTACAATGGTGGAAAGCCAAGAGCTGAAACCAAACTTAAGAGTGCCGTCCAGTTGCAAG
ATCTATTAGATGCCACAAGAATGTTAGTTCCCCGTACAAGACCAGGTCGTGAAAGTGATAGTGATGCAGA
GGACCTTGAACATGCTGAGAAGCTTCGGCAAGTTAAAGCAGTCCTTGAAGAGGGAGGACATTTCTCTGGT
ATATACAGGAAGGTTCAACTGAAGCCGCTGAAGTGGGTTAAAATACCAAAAAGCGATGGTGATGGCGAAG
AAGAAAGACCAGTAGAGGCCCTTATGGTTCTGAAATATGGCGGTGTTTTAACACACGCTGGTAGAAAGCA
GGCAGAAGAACTTGGTAGATACTTTCGAAACAATATGTATCCAGGTGAAGGGACTGGTTTGCTTCGTCTC
CATAGTACGTACCGTCATGACCTTAAAATTTACAGCTCTGACGAGGGACGTGTTCAGATGTCTGCAGCGG
CTTTTGCTAAAGGCCTGCTTGACCTAGAAGGACAGCTGACGCCAATCCTGGTTTCTTTGGTTAGCAAGGA
CTCTTCCATGTTGGATGGTCTTGATAATGCCAGCATTGAAATGGAAGCGGCCAAGGCTAGATTGAATGAG
ATTGTAACGTCTGGCACAAAGATGATAGACGACGACCAAGTCTCCTCTGAAGATTTCCCTTGGATGACTG
ATGGAGCTGGACTTCCTCCCAACGCTCATGAACTCCTACGTGAACTGGTGAAATTAACTAAGAATGTGAC
TGAACAAGTAAGACTACTTGCAATGGATGAGGACGAGAACCTCACTGAGCCATACGATATAATTCCTCCA
TATGATCAAGCAAAAGCCCTTGGCAAGACAAACATTGACAGTGATCGGATTGCTTCTGGATTACCATGTG
GTAGTGAAGGATTCCTTCTGATGTTTGCTCGGTGGATAAAACTTGCTAGGGATCTCTACAATGAAAGAAA
AGACCGATTTGACATCACACAGATTCCGGATGTTTACGATTCATGCAAGTACGACCTGTTACATAATTCC
CATCTCGATCTAAAAGGATTAGATGAACTCTTCAAAGTAGCACAGTTACTTGCAGATGGTGTAATCCCAA
ATGAGTATGGCATCAATCCGCAACAAAAGCTTAAAATCGGTTCAAAGATTGCTCGGCGCTTAATGGGGAA
AATCTTGATAGACTTGAGGAATACTCGAGAAGAAGCACTGAGCGTTGCCGAGTTGAAAGAAAGCCAAGAA
CAAGTCTTGTCATTATCCGCCTCGCAAAGGGAAGATAGAAATAGTCAACCGAAGCTATTTATCAATAGCG
ATGAATTGAGACGACCTGGCACAGGTGATAAAGATGAAGATGATGATAAAGAAACCAAATACCGATTAGA
TCCAAAGTATGCAAATGTGAAAACACCTGAACGTCATGTGAGGACTCGACTTTACTTCACATCTGAATCG
CATATTCATTCGCTCATGAACGTCCTTCGATACTGTAACCTTGATGAATCTCTCCTAGGAGAAGAAAGCC
TCATTTGCCAAAACGCCTTAGAACGTCTCTGTAAAACCAAGGAACTCGATTACATGAGTTACATTGTCCT
AAGGCTCTTTGAGAACACCGAGGTATCACTTGAGGACCCGAAAAGATTCCGCATTGAACTTACATTTAGC
CGTGGAGCTGATTTGTCTCCCTTAAGGAATAATGACGACGAGGCAGAGACATTGCTAAGGGAACACACAC
TTCCGATAATGGGACCAGAGAGGCTTCAAGAAGTAGGTTCTTGTTTAAGCTTGGAGACAATGGAGAAAAT
GGTTCGTCCATTTGCTATGCCGGCGGAAGATTTCCCTCCGGCGTCCACTCCGGTTGGTTTCTCGGGTTAC
TTCTCAAAAAGTGCTGCGGTGCTGGAGCGACTCGTAAACCTCTTCCACAACTATAAGAACTCTTCTTCTA
ATGGAAGGAGCAAGGGAGATTACAAAGACCATGATGGAGATTATAAGGATCACGATATCGACTACAAAGA
TGACGACGATAAATAAAATCGATCGTTCAAACATTTGGCAATAAAGTTTCTTAAGATTGAATCCTGTTGC
CGGTCTTGCGATGATTATCATATAATTTCTGTTGAATTACGTTAAGCATGTAATAATTAACATGTAATGC
ATGACGTTATTTATGAGATGGGTTTTTATGATTAGAGTCCCGCAATTATACATTTAATACGCGATAGAAA
ACAAAATATAGCGCGCAAACTAGGATAAATTATCGCGCGCGGTGTCATCTATGTTACTAGATCTGAGGTA
TGTAGGTATAGTAACATGAACAAGAACAGACTCAAGTACAAGATCGCATACGAAAATGGAAATGGCAATG
TCACTTCCACATAATCAAACACGAATCCTCATATCAACAAGGCCTGAGATTCTAACTAGCTCATAACAAC
TTAGCCAATAGTTACTTGAGACTACCAAATGTATGTAGAACTAAAGACTAAGGGACAGAGAGTTCGTCTA
AACAGGTGAATCTAGTCGTTGTTATCTAATAAACAATTCAGCCCCAAATGCAGAACACACATAGAGCTCT
CTATTGATTCAAATTACGATCTGATACTGATAACGTCTAGATTTTTAGGGTTAAAGCAATCAATCACCTG
ACGATTCAAGGTGGTTGGATCATGACGATTCCAGAAAACATCAAGCAAGCTCTCAAAGCTACACTCTTTG
GGATCATACTGAACTCTAACAACCTCGTTATGTCCCGTAGTGCCAGTACAGACATCCTCGTAACTCGGAT
TGTGCACGATGCCATGGCTATACCCAACCTCGGTCTTGGTCACACCAGGAACTCTCTGGTAAGCTAGCTC
CACTCCCCAGAAACAACCGGCGCCAAATTGCGCGAATTGCTGACCTGATGACGGAACATCATCGTCGGGT
CCTTGGGCGATTGCGGCGGAAGATGGGTCAGCTTGGGCTTGAGGACGAGAGCCGAATCCGAGTCTGTTGA
AAAGGTTGTTCATTGGGGATTTGTATACGGAGATTGGTCGTCGAGAGGTTTGAGGGAAAGGACAAATGGG
TTTGGCTCTGGAGAAAGAGAGTGCGGCTTTAGAGAGAGAATTGAGAGGTTTAGAGAGAGATGCGGCGGCG
ATGAGCGTGCCGAGGAGAGACGACGAGGACCTGCATTATCAAAGCAGTGACGTGGTGAAATTTGGAACTT
TTAAGAGGCAGATAGATTTATTATTTGTATCCATTTTCTTCATTGTTCTAGAATGTCGCGGAACAAATTT
TAAAACTAAATCCTAAATTTTTCTAATTTTGTTGCCAATAGTGGATATGTGGGCCGTATAGAAGGAATCT
ATTGAAGGCTCAAACCCATACTGACGAGCCCAAAGGTTCGTTTTGCGTTTTATGTTTCGGTTCGATGCCA
ACGCCACATTCTGAGCTAGGCAAAAAACAAACGTGTCTTTGAATAGACTCCTCTCGTTAACACATGCAGC
GGCTGCATGGTGACGCCATTAACACGTGGCCTACAATTGCATGATGTCTCCATTGACACGTGACTTCTCG
TCTCCTTTCTTAATATATCTAACAAACACTCCTACCTCTTCCAAAATATATACACATCTTTTTGATCAAT
CTCTCATTCAAAATCTCATTCTCTCTAGTAAACAAGAACAAAAAAATGGCGGATACAGCTAGAGGAACCC
ATCACGATATCATCGGCAGGGACCAGTACCCGATGATGGGCCGTGACCGTGACCAGTACCAGATGTCCGG
ACGAGGATCTGACTACTCCAAGTCTAGGCAGATTGCTAAAGCTGCAACTGCTGTCACAGCTGGTGGTTCC
CTCCTTGTTCTCTCCAGCCTTACCCTTGTTGGAACTGTCATAGCTTTGACTGTTGCAACACCTCTGCTCG
TTATCTTCAGCCCAATCCTTGTCCCGGCTCTCATCACAGTTGCACTCCTCATCACCGGTTTTCTTTCCTC
TGGAGGGTTTGGCATTGCCGCTATAACCGTTTTCTCTTGGATTTACAAGTAAGCACACATTTATCATCTT
ACTTCATAATTTTGTGCAATATGTGCATGCATGTGTTGAGCCAGTAGCTTTGGATCAATTTTTTTGGTCG
AATAACAAATGTAACAATAAGAAATTGCAAATTCTAGGGAACATTTGGTTAACTAAATACGAAATTTGAC
CTAGCTAGCTTGAATGTGTCTGTGTATATCATCTATATAGGTAAAATGCTTGGTATGATACCTATTGATT
GTGAATAGGTACGCAACGGGAGAGCACCCACAGGGATCAGACAAGTTGGACAGTGCAAGGATGAAGTTGG
GAAGCAAAGCTCAGGATCTGAAAGACAGAGCTCAGTACTACGGACAGCAACATACTGGTGGGGAACATGA
CCGTGACCGTACTCGTGGTGGCCAGCACACTACTATGAGCGAGCTGATTAAGGAGAACATGCACATGAAG
CTGTACATGGAGGGCACCGTGAACAACCACCACTTCAAGTGCACATCCGAGGGCGAAGGCAAGCCCTACG
AGGGCACCCAGACCATGAGAATCAAGGTGGTCGAGGGCGGCCCTCTCCCCTTCGCCTTCGACATCCTGGC
TACCAGCTTCATGTACGGCAGCAGAACCTTCATCAACCACACCCAGGGCATCCCCGACTTCTTTAAGCAG
TCCTTCCCTGAGGGCTTCACATGGGAGAGAGTCACCACATACGAGGACGGAGGTGTGCTGACCGCTACTC
AGGACACCAGCCTCCAGGACGGCTGCCTCATCTACAACGTCAAGATCAGAGGGGTGAACTTCCCATCCAA
CGGCCCTGTGATGCAGAAGAAAACACTCGGCTGGGAAGCCAACACCGAGATGCTGTATCCAGCTGACGGA
GGACTGGAAGGCAGAAGCGACATGGCCCTGAAGCTCGTGGGCGGGGGCCACCTGATCTGCAACTTCAAGA
CCACATACAGATCCAAGAAACCCGCTAAGAACCTCAAGATGCCCGGCGTCTACTATGTGGACCACAGACT
GGAAAGAATCAAGGAGGCCGACAAAGAAACCTACGTCGAGCAGCACGAGGTGGCTGTGGCCAGATACTGC
GACCTCCCTAGCAAACTGGGGCACAAGTGATTAGAGTTTTTCAGATCCGCGTTTGTGTTTTCTGGGTTTC
TCACTTAAGCGTCTGCGTTTTACTTTTGTATTGGGTTTGGCGTTTAGTAGTTTGCGGTAGCGTTCTTGTT
ATGTGTAATTACGCTTTTTCTTCTTGCTTCAGCAGTTTCGGTTGAAATATAAATCGAATCAAGTTTCACT
TTATCAGCGTTGTTTTAAATTTTGGCATTAAATTGGTGAAAATTGCTTCAATTTTGTATCTAAATAGAAG
TGTCCTCATTGTCTTCCGTAATCCGTCTAAGCGTCAATTTGTTTACACCACAATATATCCTGCCACCAGC
CAGCCAACAGCTCCCCGACCGGCAGCTCGGCACAAAATCACCACTCGATACAGGCAGCCCATCAGTCCGG
GACGGCGTCAGCGGGAGAGCCGTTGTAAGGCGGCAGACTTTGCTCATGTTACCGGCAGAAGATCCTTTGA
TCTTTTCTACGGGGTCTGACGCTCAGTGGAACGAAAACTCACGTTAAGGGATTTTGGTCATGCATGATAT
ATCTCCCAATTTGTGTAGGGCTTATTATGCACGCTTAAAAATAATAAAAGCAGACTTGACCTGATAGTTT
GGCTGTGAGCAATTATGTGCTTAGTGCATCTAACGCTTGAGTTAAGCCGCGCCGCGAAGCGGCGTCGGCT
TGAACGAATTTCTAGCTAGACATTATTTGCCGACTACCTTGGTGATCTCGCCTTTCACGTAGTGGACAAA
TTCTTCCAACTGATCTGCGCGCGAGGCCAAGCGATCTTCTTCTTGTCCAAGATAAGCCTGTCTAGCTTCA
AGTATGACGGGCTGATACTGGGCCGGCAGGCGCTCCATTGCCCAGTCGGCAGCGACATCCTTCGGCGCGA
TTTTGCCGGTTACTGCGCTGTACCAAATGCGGGACAACGTAAGCACTACATTTCGCTCATCGCCAGCCCA
GTCGGGCGGCGAGTTCCATAGCGTTAAGGTTTCATTTAGCGCCTCAAATAGATCCTGTTCAGGAACCGGA
TCAAAGAGTTCCTCCGCCGCTGGACCTACCAAGGCAACGCTATGTTCTCTTGCTTTTGTCAGCAAGATAG
CCAGATCAATGTCGATCGTGGCTGGCTCGAAGATACCTGCAAGAATGTCATTGCGCTGCCATTCTCCAAA
TTGCAGTTCGCGCTTAGCTGGATAACGCCACGGAATGATGTCGTCGTGCACAACAATGGTGACTTCTACA
GCGCGGAGAATCTCGCTCTCTCCAGGGGAAGCCGAAGTTTCCAAAAGGTCGTTGATCAAAGCTCGCCGCG
TTGTTTCATCAAGCCTTACGGTCACCGTAACCAGCAAATCAATATCACTGTGTGGCTTCAGGCCGCCATC
CACTGCGGAGCCGTACAAATGTACGGCCAGCAACGTCGGTTCGAGATGGCGCTCGATGACGCCAACTACC
TCTGATAGTTGAGTCGATACTTCGGCGATCACCGCTTCCCCCATGATGTTTAACTTTGTTTTAGGGCGAC
TGCCCTGCTGCGTAACATCGTTGCTGCTCCATAACATCAAACATCGACCCACGGCGTAACGCGCTTGCTG
CTTGGATGCCCGAGGCATAGACTGTACCCCAAAAAAACAGTCATAACAAGCCATGAAAACCGCCACTGCG
CCGTTACCACCGCTGCGTTCGGTCAAGGTTCTGGACCAGTTGCGTGAGCGCATACGCTACTTGCATTACA
GCTTACGAACCGAACAGGCTTATGTCCACTGGGTTCGTGCCCGAATTGATCACAGGCAGCAACGCTCTGT
CATCGTTACAATCAACATGCTACCCTCCGCGAGATCATCCGTGTTTCAAACCCGGCAGCTTAGTTGCCGT
TCTTCCGATGAGCGTCAGACCCCGTAGAAAAGATCAAAGGATCTTC
